Addgene plasmid #112301: pZNF174-donor
Purpose: CRISPR donor plasmid to tag human transcription factor ZNF174 with GFP
Depositing lab: Kevin White. Depositing organization: University of Chicago.
Backbone
  Vector backbone: pUC19
  Vector type: CRISPR
Growth in bacteria
  Bacterial resistance: Ampicillin, 100 μg/mL
  Growth temperature: 37°C
  Growth strain: DH5alpha
  Copy number: High Copy
Gene/Insert
  Gene/Insert name: ZNF174 homology arms flanking EGFP-IRES-Neo cassette
  Species: H. sapiens (human)
  Mutation: rs37813, rs39729
  Entrez Gene: ZNF174 (a.k.a. ZSCAN8)
  Cloning method: Gibson Cloning
  Sequencing primers: 5′ M13pUC-fwd; 3′ M13pUC-rev
Terms and licenses: Academic/Nonprofit Terms; Industry Terms: Not Available to Industry
Depositor comments: Cloning source: K562. Use with plasmid pZNF174.1.0-gDNA.
How to cite: pZNF174-donor was a gift from Kevin White (Addgene plasmid # 112301 ; http://n2t.net/addgene:112301 ; RRID:Addgene_112301)
