[The description below was written by a language model from this plasmid's Addgene catalogue record and pLannotate feature annotations shown in this document.]
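Description:
pZNF174-donor is a homology-directed repair donor plasmid built on the pUC19 backbone, designed to tag the endogenous human transcription factor gene ZNF174 (also known as ZSCAN8) with GFP by CRISPR-mediated knock-in. It is propagated in E. coli as a high-copy plasmid through the ColE1/pUC-type origin and is selected with ampicillin via the β-lactamase gene and its promoter. Remnants of the pUC19 lac region (lac promoter and operator, CAP binding site, lacZα fragment, split multiple cloning site) surround the insert, which was assembled by Gibson cloning.

The payload consists of ZNF174 homology arms flanking an EGFP-IRES-Neo cassette. The feature table identifies a fragment of ZNF174 coding sequence in the upstream arm, followed by a short match to the capTEV composite tag, an S-Tag, and then EGFP. This layout suggests a linker and affinity tag region joining the gene's coding sequence to the fluorescent protein, although the record does not state the fusion design explicitly. Downstream, an EMCV IRES allows translation of the Tn5 aminoglycoside phosphotransferase (NeoR/KanR) from the same transcript. No separate mammalian promoter is annotated, so G418 resistance would apparently depend on correct integration and transcription from the endogenous ZNF174 locus. The downstream arm is not annotated as ZNF174, and a short hit to C8orf17 in that region is probably an incidental similarity match.

The homology arms were cloned from K562 cells and carry the variants rs37813 and rs39729. The donor is meant to be used with its companion guide RNA plasmid, pZNF174.1.0-gDNA, to generate GFP-tagged ZNF174 cell lines. The record does not specify the downstream applications of these lines.
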