Features (pLannotate 1.2.2; 18 found; start..end, strand, type, name):
     58..74      -  protein_bind   lac operator: The lac repressor binds to the lac operator to inhibit transcription in E. coli. This inhibition can be relieved by adding lactose or isopropyl-β-D-thiogalactopyranoside (IPTG). lac repressor encoded by lacI
     82..112     -  promoter       lac promoter: promoter for the E. coli lac operon
    127..148     -  protein_bind   CAP binding site: CAP binding activates transcription in the presence of cAMP. E. coli catabolite activator protein
    161..253     -  CDS            lacI (fragment): lac repressor; lacI; The lac repressor binds to the lac operator to inhibit transcription in E. coli. This inhibition can be relieved by adding lactose or isopropyl-β-D-thiogalactopyranoside (IPTG).
    436..1024    -  rep_origin     ori: high-copy-number ColE1/pMB1/pBR322/pUC origin of replication
   1195..2055    -  CDS            AmpR: β-lactamase; bla; confers resistance to ampicillin, carbenicillin, and related antibiotics
   2056..2160    -  promoter       AmpR promoter: bla
   2255..2290    +  CDS            rop (fragment): Rop protein, which maintains plasmids at low copy number; rop
   2392..2491    +  misc_feature   bom (fragment): basis of mobility region from pBR322
   2497..2654    -  CDS            lacZα (fragment): LacZα fragment of β-galactosidase; lacZ fragment
   2947..3168    +  CDS            ZNF174 (fragment): ZN174_HUMAN - Also known as ZSCAN8. Experimental evidence at protein level: Swiss-Prot protein existence level 1. Transcriptional repressor. From Homo sapiens (Human).
   3527..3547    +  CDS            capTEV™ (fragment): composite tag for in vivo biotinylation, TEV protease cleavage, and 6xHis tagging
   3561..3605    +  CDS            S-Tag: affinity and epitope tag derived from pancreatic ribonuclease A
   3696..4415    +  CDS            EGFP: the original enhanced GFP (Yang et al., 1996) mammalian codon-optimized
   4453..5038    +  misc_feature   IRES2: internal ribosome entry site (IRES) of the encephalomyocarditis virus (EMCV)
   5120..5923    +  CDS            NeoR/KanR: aminoglycoside phosphotransferase from Tn5; aph(3')-II (or nptII); confers resistance to neomycin, kanamycin, and G418 (Geneticin®)
   6672..6767    +  CDS            C8orf17 (fragment): MOST1_HUMAN - Experimental evidence at protein level: Swiss-Prot protein existence level 1. May be involved in cell survival, proliferation and progression of cancer cells. From Homo sapiens (Human).
   6780..21      +  misc_feature   MCS (fragment) (across the origin): pUC18/19 multiple cloning site
>Addgene plasmid #112301 | pZNF174-donor | addgene full sequence | sequence record 228413 | Addgene NGS Result
GACCTGCAGGCATGCAAGCTTGGCGTAATCATGGTCATAGCTGTTTCCTGTGTGAAATTGTTATCCGCTC
ACAATTCCACACAACATACGAGCCGGAAGCATAAAGTGTAAAGCCTGGGGTGCCTAATGAGTGAGCTAAC
TCACATTAATTGCGTTGCGCTCACTGCCCGCTTTCCAGTCGGGAAACCTGTCGTGCCAGCTGCATTAATG
AATCGGCCAACGCGCGGGGAGAGGCGGTTTGCGTATTGGGCGCTCTTCCGCTTCCTCGCTCACTGACTCG
CTGCGCTCGGTCGTTCGGCTGCGGCGAGCGGTATCAGCTCACTCAAAGGCGGTAATACGGTTATCCACAG
AATCAGGGGATAACGCAGGAAAGAACATGTGAGCAAAAGGCCAGCAAAAGGCCAGGAACCGTAAAAAGGC
CGCGTTGCTGGCGTTTTTCCATAGGCTCCGCCCCCCTGACGAGCATCACAAAAATCGACGCTCAAGTCAG
AGGTGGCGAAACCCGACAGGACTATAAAGATACCAGGCGTTTCCCCCTGGAAGCTCCCTCGTGCGCTCTC
CTGTTCCGACCCTGCCGCTTACCGGATACCTGTCCGCCTTTCTCCCTTCGGGAAGCGTGGCGCTTTCTCA
TAGCTCACGCTGTAGGTATCTCAGTTCGGTGTAGGTCGTTCGCTCCAAGCTGGGCTGTGTGCACGAACCC
CCCGTTCAGCCCGACCGCTGCGCCTTATCCGGTAACTATCGTCTTGAGTCCAACCCGGTAAGACACGACT
TATCGCCACTGGCAGCAGCCACTGGTAACAGGATTAGCAGAGCGAGGTATGTAGGCGGTGCTACAGAGTT
CTTGAAGTGGTGGCCTAACTACGGCTACACTAGAAGAACAGTATTTGGTATCTGCGCTCTGCTGAAGCCA
GTTACCTTCGGAAAAAGAGTTGGTAGCTCTTGATCCGGCAAACAAACCACCGCTGGTAGCGGTGGTTTTT
TTGTTTGCAAGCAGCAGATTACGCGCAGAAAAAAAGGATCTCAAGAAGATCCTTTGATCTTTTCTACGGG
GTCTGACGCTCAGTGGAACGAAAACTCACGTTAAGGGATTTTGGTCATGAGATTATCAAAAAGGATCTTC
ACCTAGATCCTTTTAAATTAAAAATGAAGTTTTAAATCAATCTAAAGTATATATGAGTAAACTTGGTCTG
ACAGTTACCAATGCTTAATCAGTGAGGCACCTATCTCAGCGATCTGTCTATTTCGTTCATCCATAGTTGC
CTGACTCCCCGTCGTGTAGATAACTACGATACGGGAGGGCTTACCATCTGGCCCCAGTGCTGCAATGATA
CCGCGAGACCCACGCTCACCGGCTCCAGATTTATCAGCAATAAACCAGCCAGCCGGAAGGGCCGAGCGCA
GAAGTGGTCCTGCAACTTTATCCGCCTCCATCCAGTCTATTAATTGTTGCCGGGAAGCTAGAGTAAGTAG
TTCGCCAGTTAATAGTTTGCGCAACGTTGTTGCCATTGCTACAGGCATCGTGGTGTCACGCTCGTCGTTT
GGTATGGCTTCATTCAGCTCCGGTTCCCAACGATCAAGGCGAGTTACATGATCCCCCATGTTGTGCAAAA
AAGCGGTTAGCTCCTTCGGTCCTCCGATCGTTGTCAGAAGTAAGTTGGCCGCAGTGTTATCACTCATGGT
TATGGCAGCACTGCATAATTCTCTTACTGTCATGCCATCCGTAAGATGCTTTTCTGTGACTGGTGAGTAC
TCAACCAAGTCATTCTGAGAATAGTGTATGCGGCGACCGAGTTGCTCTTGCCCGGCGTCAATACGGGATA
ATACCGCGCCACATAGCAGAACTTTAAAAGTGCTCATCATTGGAAAACGTTCTTCGGGGCGAAAACTCTC
AAGGATCTTACCGCTGTTGAGATCCAGTTCGATGTAACCCACTCGTGCACCCAACTGATCTTCAGCATCT
TTTACTTTCACCAGCGTTTCTGGGTGAGCAAAAACAGGAAGGCAAAATGCCGCAAAAAAGGGAATAAGGG
CGACACGGAAATGTTGAATACTCATACTCTTCCTTTTTCAATATTATTGAAGCATTTATCAGGGTTATTG
TCTCATGAGCGGATACATATTTGAATGTATTTAGAAAAATAAACAAATAGGGGTTCCGCGCACATTTCCC
CGAAAAGTGCCACCTGACGTCTAAGAAACCATTATTATCATGACATTAACCTATAAAAATAGGCGTATCA
CGAGGCCCTTTCGTCTCGCGCGTTTCGGTGATGACGGTGAAAACCTCTGACACATGCAGCTCCCGGAGAC
GGTCACAGCTTGTCTGTAAGCGGATGCCGGGAGCAGACAAGCCCGTCAGGGCGCGTCAGCGGGTGTTGGC
GGGTGTCGGGGCTGGCTTAACTATGCGGCATCAGAGCAGATTGTACTGAGAGTGCACCATATGCGGTGTG
AAATACCGCACAGATGCGTAAGGAGAAAATACCGCATCAGGCGCCATTCGCCATTCAGGCTGCGCAACTG
TTGGGAAGGGCGATCGGTGCGGGCCTCTTCGCTATTACGCCAGCTGGCGAAAGGGGGATGTGCTGCAAGG
CGATTAAGTTGGGTAACGCCAGGGTTTTCCCAGTCACGACGTTGTAAAACGACGGCCAGTGAATTCGAGC
TCGGTACCCATTTGTGCCAGCAACTACCCTGATGACTTTGACTCTGGCCCTTGAGAAAGGCCCAAGCTTT
AGGGGAAGCCACTCGGCTGATTTGTAGCATCCTCATTCCTGTCATTCTTCACGTTCTCCCCTTTACTTCC
TTTGAGGGTTTCAGTGGTTTCTATGAAAGTTGACCTCTAGATGGTTATCAGCAATTCCCAAGGTAAACGG
GTCATTATACAACAGTGAGAGATCAAGCTTCCCTCAGTCCTGATGGATGGAATTAATGGATGGGGCTTGT
TCCTAGGTGGCCGTTTGTATGCAGGGGCAAAAGGTGCTCTTGGAGAAAACTGGATCTCAGCTTGGAGAAC
AGGAACTGCCAGACTTTCAACCGCAGACTCCTAGGAGAGATCTCAGGGAGAGCTCTCCAGCAGAGCCTTC
CCAGGCAGGAGCTTATGACCGGCTGAGCCCCCATCATTGGGAGAAATCCCCACTCCTCCAAGAACCAACC
CCCAAATTGGCTGGGACAGGTAAACACTCTGCCTTTTCTCTCCCTCTCATCAGCCCTTTATCTCCATCAA
TGTATCTCATGGTTCTGCAAAGGCATAGACCACATGTGTGTGTTTTTTTAAATGTTATATATAATAGTAG
ATGATTATTCACTAAACAAATTTCACTAATTAGGATGGTGGTGATACTACAAGTAAGTATGTTTTTATCG
TTTTCTGTTAATGAAAATTTAAGAATCCAGTGCATGACAGGGTTGTACCTACTTTTCTGTCCGTTTCAGA
ACTTCTTATAGAAAAGACAGATCCAAATATGGCCACAGATGAACTTCCATGCAAGCTATGGCTGAGTTTC
ATTGCTGGGATTCCAACTACTGCAAGCGAGAATCTTTATTTTCAGGGCGCCGCCAAATTCAAAGAAACCG
CTGCTGCTAAATTCGAACGCCAGCACATGGACAGCGGAGGTGGAGGTTCGAGCGGTCCCTCGGGTTCGTC
GAGCCTGGAAGTTCTGTTCCAGGGGCCCCTGTCGTCGAGCGGTCCCTCGGGTTCGATGGTGAGCAAAGGC
GAGGAGCTGTTCACCGGGGTGGTGCCCATCCTGGTCGAGCTGGACGGCGACGTAAACGGCCACAAGTTCA
GCGTGTCCGGCGAGGGCGAGGGCGATGCCACCTACGGCAAGCTGACCCTGAAGTTCATCTGCACCACCGG
CAAGCTGCCCGTGCCCTGGCCCACCCTCGTGACCACCCTGACCTACGGCGTGCAGTGCTTCAGCCGCTAC
CCCGACCACATGAAGCAGCACGACTTCTTCAAGTCCGCCATGCCCGAAGGCTACGTCCAGGAGCGCACCA
TCTTCTTCAAGGACGACGGCAACTACAAGACCCGCGCCGAGGTGAAGTTCGAGGGCGACACCCTGGTGAA
CCGCATCGAGCTGAAGGGCATCGACTTCAAGGAGGACGGCAACATCCTGGGGCACAAGCTGGAGTACAAC
TACAACAGCCACAACGTCTATATCATGGCCGACAAGCAGAAGAACGGCATCAAGGTGAACTTCAAGATCC
GCCACAACATCGAGGACGGCAGCGTGCAGCTCGCCGACCACTACCAGCAGAACACCCCCATCGGCGACGG
CCCCGTGCTGCTGCCCGACAACCACTACCTGAGCACCCAGTCCGCCCTGAGCAAAGACCCCAACGAGAAG
CGCGATCACATGGTCCTTAAGGAGTTCGTGACCGCCGCCGGGATCACTCTCGGCATGGACGAGCTGTACA
AGTAATGATCTAGAGTCGAGTTAATTAAGAATTCCGCCCCCCCCCCTCTCCCTCCCCCCCCCTAACGTTA
CTGGCCGAAGCCGCTTGGAATAAGGCCGGTGTGCGTTTGTCTATATGTTATTTTCCACCATATTGCCGTC
TTTTGGCAATGTGAGGGCCCGGAAACCTGGCCCTGTCTTCTTGACGAGCATTCCTAGGGGTCTTTCCCCT
CTCGCCAAAGGAATGCAGGGTCTGTTGAATGTCGTGAAGGAAGCAGTTCCTCTGGAAGCTTCTTGAAGAC
AAACAACGTCTGTAGCGACCCTTTGCAGGCAGCGGAACCCCCCACCTGGCGACAGGTGCCTCTGCGGCCA
AAAGCCACGTGTATAAGATACACCTGCAAAGGCGGCACAACCCCAGTGCCACGTTGTGAGTTGGATAGTT
GTGGAAAGAGTCAAATGGCTCTCCTCAAGCGTATTCAACAAGGGGCTGAAGGATGCCCAGAAGGTACCCC
ATTGTATGGGATCTGATCTGGGGCCTCGGTGCACATGCTTTACATGTGTTTAGTCGAGGTTAAAAAAACG
TCTAGGCCCCCCGAACCACGGGGACGTGGTTTTCCTTTGAAAAACACGATGATAATATGGCCACAACCTG
TTACATTGCACAAGATAAAAATATATCATCACGAACAGTAAAACTGTCTGCTTACATAAACAGTAATACA
AGGGGTGTTATGGGATCGGCCATTGAACAAGATGGATTGCACGCAGGTTCTCCGGCCGCTTGGGTGGAGA
GGCTATTCGGCTATGACTGGGCACAACAGACAATCGGCTGCTCTGATGCCGCCGTGTTCCGGCTGTCAGC
GCAGGGGCGCCCGGTTCTTTTTGTCAAGACCGACCTGTCCGGTGCCCTGAATGAACTGCAGGACGAGGCA
GCGCGGCTATCGTGGCTGGCCACGACGGGCGTTCCTTGCGCAGCTGTGCTCGACGTTGTCACTGAAGCGG
GAAGGGACTGGCTGCTATTGGGCGAAGTGCCGGGGCAGGATCTCCTGTCATCTCACCTTGCTCCTGCCGA
GAAAGTATCCATCATGGCTGATGCAATGCGGCGGCTGCATACGCTTGATCCGGCTACCTGCCCATTCGAC
CACCAAGCGAAACATCGCATCGAGCGAGCACGTACTCGGATGGAAGCCGGTCTTGTCGATCAGGATGATC
TGGACGAAGAGCATCAGGGGCTCGCGCCAGCCGAACTGTTCGCCAGGCTCAAGGCGCGCATGCCCGACGG
CGAGGATCTCGTCGTGACCCATGGCGATGCCTGCTTGCCGAATATCATGGTGGAAAATGGCCGCTTTTCT
GGATTCATCGACTGTGGCCGGCTGGGTGTGGCGGACCGCTATCAGGACATAGCGTTGGCTACCCGTGATA
TTGCTGAAGAGCTTGGCGGCGAATGGGCTGACCGCTTCCTCGTGCTTTACGGTATCGCCGCTCCCGATTC
GCAGCGCATCGCCTTCTATCGCCTTCTTGACGAGTTCTTCTGAGTCTAAAATGCTCCTCTGTTTAGAGGG
GCCTGGTAGAAATAAAAACCCACCCTATATCTTATATCTTTGTCCTCCTCTGTGATGTTGCTTGTACTTC
AGATCCTCAAATCTATTTCCCTTTCTCTGGTGTGATACTTGTGTAACTGCTGGCCTTGTTCTACACAGTC
CTGTGATCTCTAAGCCTGAATGACAGTGACATTTTGGCCAAGCCTGGTGATGTGAATACAAGATACAGTG
AGCACGTTAGGGAGGAGGGTTACAAGACGACAAAAATCCTCAGTTTCTTAATATTTGCTACATCCAATGA
GGTACTTCGTGTTTTAGTCTGTTCAGGCTGCTAATATAAAATGCTAGAGACTAGGTAGTTTATAAACAAC
AGGAGTTTATTTCTCACAGTTCTAGAGGCTAGGAAGTCTGAGTTCAAGGTGCCAGCATGGTTGGGTTCCA
GTGAGGCCCCTCTTCCAGGTCACAGACTGCCTACTTCTCAGTCCTCATGTGGCAGAAGGGGAAGACAGGC
TCCCGTGGGGCTCTTTCATGAAGGCACTAATCCCATTCCAGTGAGGGCAGCACCCTCATGACCTAATCAC
CTCCCAAAGGCCCCATGTCCTAACACTATTACCTTGGGAGTTAGAATTTCATATGAATTTGGAGGAACAT
AAACATTTAGCCCCTGGCAACCACAGTCTACTTTTTGTCTCTAGAATTGCTTATTCTGAACATTTTATAC
AAATGGAATCACACAGGCCAGGCACAGTGGCTCACGCCTGTAATCCCAGCACTTTGGGAGGCCAAGGCAG
GCGGATCACTTAGGCTCAGGAGTTCGAGACCAGCCTGGGCAACATGGCGAAATCCTGTCTC
