LOCUS       Exported 7071 bp ds-DNA circular SYN 13-MAY-2021
DEFINITION  CRISPR donor plasmid to tag human transcription factor ZNF174 with
            GFP.
ACCESSION   .
VERSION     .
KEYWORDS    pZNF174-donor
SOURCE      synthetic DNA construct
  ORGANISM  synthetic DNA construct
REFERENCE   1 (bases 1 to 7071)
  TITLE     White lab ENCODE plasmids to tag human transcription factors with
            GFP
REFERENCE   2 (bases 1 to 7071)
  AUTHORS   .
  TITLE     Direct Submission
  JOURNAL   Exported May 13, 2021 from SnapGene Server 1.1.58
            http://www.snapgene.com
FEATURES             Location/Qualifiers
     source          1..7071
                     /organism="synthetic DNA construct"
                     /mol_type="other DNA"
     primer_bind     complement(34..50)
                     /label=M13 rev
                     /note="common sequencing primer, one of multiple similar
                     variants"
     primer_bind     complement(34..50)
                     /label=M13 Reverse
                     /note="In lacZ gene. Also called M13-rev"
     primer_bind     complement(47..69)
                     /label=M13/pUC Reverse
                     /note="In lacZ gene"
     protein_bind    58..74
                     /label=lac operator
                     /bound_moiety="lac repressor encoded by lacI"
                     /note="The lac repressor binds to the lac operator to
                     inhibit transcription in E. coli. This inhibition can be
                     relieved by adding lactose or
                     isopropyl-beta-D-thiogalactopyranoside (IPTG)."
     promoter        complement(82..112)
                     /label=lac promoter
                     /note="promoter for the E. coli lac operon"
     protein_bind    127..148
                     /label=CAP binding site
                     /bound_moiety="E. coli catabolite activator protein"
                     /note="CAP binding activates transcription in the presence
                     of cAMP."
     primer_bind     complement(265..282)
                     /label=L4440
                     /note="L4440 vector, forward primer"
     rep_origin      complement(436..1024)
                     /direction=LEFT
                     /label=ori
                     /note="high-copy-number ColE1/pMB1/pBR322/pUC origin of
                     replication"
     primer_bind     complement(516..535)
                     /label=pBR322ori-F
                     /note="pBR322 origin, forward primer"
     CDS             complement(1195..2055)
                     /codon_start=1
                     /gene="bla"
                     /product="beta-lactamase"
                     /label=AmpR
                     /note="confers resistance to ampicillin, carbenicillin, and
                     related antibiotics"
                     /translation="MSIQHFRVALIPFFAAFCLPVFAHPETLVKVKDAEDQLGARVGYI
                     ELDLNSGKILESFRPEERFPMMSTFKVLLCGAVLSRIDAGQEQLGRRIHYSQNDLVEYS
                     PVTEKHLTDGMTVRELCSAAITMSDNTAANLLLTTIGGPKELTAFLHNMGDHVTRLDRW
                     EPELNEAIPNDERDTTMPVAMATTLRKLLTGELLTLASRQQLIDWMEADKVAGPLLRSA
                     LPAGWFIADKSGAGERGSRGIIAALGPDGKPSRIVVIYTTGSQATMDERNRQIAEIGAS
                     LIKHW"
     primer_bind     1818..1837
                     /label=Amp-R
                     /note="Ampicillin resistance gene, reverse primer"
     promoter        complement(2056..2160)
                     /gene="bla"
                     /label=AmpR promoter
     primer_bind     2228..2246
                     /label=pBRforEco
                     /note="pBR322 vectors, upsteam of EcoRI site, forward
                     primer"
     primer_bind     complement(2284..2306)
                     /label=pGEX 3'
                     /note="pGEX vectors, reverse primer"
     primer_bind     2406..2425
                     /label=pRS-marker
                     /note="pRS vectors, use to sequence yeast selectable
                     marker"
     primer_bind     2619..2641
                     /label=M13/pUC Forward
                     /note="In lacZ gene"
     primer_bind     2633..2650
                     /label=M13 Forward
                     /note="In lacZ gene. Also called M13-F20 or M13 (-21)
                     Forward"
     primer_bind     2634..2650
                     /label=M13 fwd
                     /note="common sequencing primer, one of multiple similar
                     variants"
     CDS             3694..3714
                     /codon_start=1
                     /product="tobacco etch virus (TEV) protease recognition and
                     cleavage site"
                     /label=TEV site
                     /translation="ENLYFQG"
     CDS             3727..3771
                     /codon_start=1
                     /product="affinity and epitope tag derived from pancreatic
                     ribonuclease A"
                     /label=S-Tag
                     /translation="KETAAAKFERQHMDS"
     CDS             3811..3834
                     /codon_start=1
                     /product="recognition and cleavage site for human
                     rhinovirus 3C and PreScission proteases"
                     /label=HRV 3C site
                     /translation="LEVLFQGP"
     CDS             3862..4581
                     /codon_start=1
                     /product="the original enhanced GFP (Yang et al., 1996)"
                     /label=EGFP
                     /note="mammalian codon-optimized"
                     /translation="MVSKGEELFTGVVPILVELDGDVNGHKFSVSGEGEGDATYGKLTL
                     KFICTTGKLPVPWPTLVTTLTYGVQCFSRYPDHMKQHDFFKSAMPEGYVQERTIFFKDD
                     GNYKTRAEVKFEGDTLVNRIELKGIDFKEDGNILGHKLEYNYNSHNVYIMADKQKNGIK
                     VNFKIRHNIEDGSVQLADHYQQNTPIGDGPVLLPDNHYLSTQSALSKDPNEKRDHMVLK
                     EFVTAAGITLGMDELYK"
     primer_bind     complement(3907..3928)
                     /label=EGFP-N
                     /note="EGFP, reverse primer"
     primer_bind     complement(4168..4187)
                     /label=EXFP-R
                     /note="For distinguishing EGFP variants, reverse primer"
     misc_feature    4619..5204
                     /label=IRES2
                     /note="internal ribosome entry site (IRES) of the
                     encephalomyocarditis virus (EMCV)"
     primer_bind     complement(4785..4802)
                     /label=IRES reverse
                     /note="IRES internal ribosome entry site, reverse primer.
                     Also called pCDH-rev"
     primer_bind     5012..5031
                     /label=IRES-F
                     /note="IRES internal ribosome entry site, forward primer"
     CDS             5286..6089
                     /codon_start=1
                     /gene="aph(3')-II (or nptII)"
                     /product="aminoglycoside phosphotransferase from Tn5"
                     /label=NeoR/KanR
                     /note="confers resistance to neomycin, kanamycin, and G418
                     (Geneticin(R))"
                     /translation="MGSAIEQDGLHAGSPAAWVERLFGYDWAQQTIGCSDAAVFRLSAQ
                     GRPVLFVKTDLSGALNELQDEAARLSWLATTGVPCAAVLDVVTEAGRDWLLLGEVPGQD
                     LLSSHLAPAEKVSIMADAMRRLHTLDPATCPFDHQAKHRIERARTRMEAGLVDQDDLDE
                     EHQGLAPAELFARLKARMPDGEDLVVTHGDACLPNIMVENGRFSGFIDCGRLGVADRYQ
                     DIALATRDIAEELGGEWADRFLVLYGIAAPDSQRIAFYRLLDEFF"
     primer_bind     complement(5349..5368)
                     /label=Neo-R
                     /note="Neomycin resistance gene, reverse primer"
     primer_bind     5959..5978
                     /label=Neo-F
                     /note="Neomycin resistance gene, forward primer"
ORIGIN
        1 gacctgcagg catgcaagct tggcgtaatc atggtcatag ctgtttcctg tgtgaaattg
       61 ttatccgctc acaattccac acaacatacg agccggaagc ataaagtgta aagcctgggg
      121 tgcctaatga gtgagctaac tcacattaat tgcgttgcgc tcactgcccg ctttccagtc
      181 gggaaacctg tcgtgccagc tgcattaatg aatcggccaa cgcgcgggga gaggcggttt
      241 gcgtattggg cgctcttccg cttcctcgct cactgactcg ctgcgctcgg tcgttcggct
      301 gcggcgagcg gtatcagctc actcaaaggc ggtaatacgg ttatccacag aatcagggga
      361 taacgcagga aagaacatgt gagcaaaagg ccagcaaaag gccaggaacc gtaaaaaggc
      421 cgcgttgctg gcgtttttcc ataggctccg cccccctgac gagcatcaca aaaatcgacg
      481 ctcaagtcag aggtggcgaa acccgacagg actataaaga taccaggcgt ttccccctgg
      541 aagctccctc gtgcgctctc ctgttccgac cctgccgctt accggatacc tgtccgcctt
      601 tctcccttcg ggaagcgtgg cgctttctca tagctcacgc tgtaggtatc tcagttcggt
      661 gtaggtcgtt cgctccaagc tgggctgtgt gcacgaaccc cccgttcagc ccgaccgctg
      721 cgccttatcc ggtaactatc gtcttgagtc caacccggta agacacgact tatcgccact
      781 ggcagcagcc actggtaaca ggattagcag agcgaggtat gtaggcggtg ctacagagtt
      841 cttgaagtgg tggcctaact acggctacac tagaaggaca gtatttggta tctgcgctct
      901 gctgaagcca gttaccttcg gaaaaagagt tggtagctct tgatccggca aacaaaccac
      961 cgctggtagc ggtggttttt ttgtttgcaa gcagcagatt acgcgcagaa aaaaaggatc
     1021 tcaagaagat cctttgatct tttctacggg gtctgacgct cagtggaacg aaaactcacg
     1081 ttaagggatt ttggtcatga gattatcaaa aaggatcttc acctagatcc ttttaaatta
     1141 aaaatgaagt tttaaatcaa tctaaagtat atatgagtaa acttggtctg acagttacca
     1201 atgcttaatc agtgaggcac ctatctcagc gatctgtcta tttcgttcat ccatagttgc
     1261 ctgactcccc gtcgtgtaga taactacgat acgggagggc ttaccatctg gccccagtgc
     1321 tgcaatgata ccgcgagacc cacgctcacc ggctccagat ttatcagcaa taaaccagcc
     1381 agccggaagg gccgagcgca gaagtggtcc tgcaacttta tccgcctcca tccagtctat
     1441 taattgttgc cgggaagcta gagtaagtag ttcgccagtt aatagtttgc gcaacgttgt
     1501 tgccattgct acaggcatcg tggtgtcacg ctcgtcgttt ggtatggctt cattcagctc
     1561 cggttcccaa cgatcaaggc gagttacatg atcccccatg ttgtgcaaaa aagcggttag
     1621 ctccttcggt cctccgatcg ttgtcagaag taagttggcc gcagtgttat cactcatggt
     1681 tatggcagca ctgcataatt ctcttactgt catgccatcc gtaagatgct tttctgtgac
     1741 tggtgagtac tcaaccaagt cattctgaga atagtgtatg cggcgaccga gttgctcttg
     1801 cccggcgtca atacgggata ataccgcgcc acatagcaga actttaaaag tgctcatcat
     1861 tggaaaacgt tcttcggggc gaaaactctc aaggatctta ccgctgttga gatccagttc
     1921 gatgtaaccc actcgtgcac ccaactgatc ttcagcatct tttactttca ccagcgtttc
     1981 tgggtgagca aaaacaggaa ggcaaaatgc cgcaaaaaag ggaataaggg cgacacggaa
     2041 atgttgaata ctcatactct tcctttttca atattattga agcatttatc agggttattg
     2101 tctcatgagc ggatacatat ttgaatgtat ttagaaaaat aaacaaatag gggttccgcg
     2161 cacatttccc cgaaaagtgc cacctgacgt ctaagaaacc attattatca tgacattaac
     2221 ctataaaaat aggcgtatca cgaggccctt tcgtctcgcg cgtttcggtg atgacggtga
     2281 aaacctctga cacatgcagc tcccggagac ggtcacagct tgtctgtaag cggatgccgg
     2341 gagcagacaa gcccgtcagg gcgcgtcagc gggtgttggc gggtgtcggg gctggcttaa
     2401 ctatgcggca tcagagcaga ttgtactgag agtgcaccat atgcggtgtg aaataccgca
     2461 cagatgcgta aggagaaaat accgcatcag gcgccattcg ccattcaggc tgcgcaactg
     2521 ttgggaaggg cgatcggtgc gggcctcttc gctattacgc cagctggcga aagggggatg
     2581 tgctgcaagg cgattaagtt gggtaacgcc agggttttcc cagtcacgac gttgtaaaac
     2641 gacggccagt gaattcgagc tcggtaccct taccaggaaa gcctttggca gaacaatgta
     2701 ttaggtaaga aggactttta acagcccctc accatactgc ttcctgttcc tacagggcct
     2761 atttccagca gaagtaggtg gggggtggtg tgtagagtag gcatctgatg gcccagtgtt
     2821 gtgactgacc ctgatatttg tgccagcaac taccctgatg actttgactc tggcccttga
     2881 gaaaggccca agctttaggg gaagccactc ggctgatttg tagcatcctc attcctgtca
     2941 ttcttcacgt tctccccttt acttcctttg agggtttcag tggtttctat gaaagttgac
     3001 ctctagatgg ttatcagcaa ttcccaaggt aaacgggtca ttatacaaca gtgagagatc
     3061 aagcttccct cagtcctgat ggatggaatt aatggatggg gcttgttcct aggtggccgt
     3121 ttgtatgcag gggcaaaagg tgctcttgga gaaaactgga tctcagcttg gagaacagga
     3181 actgccagac tttcaaccgc agactcctag gagagatctc agggagagct ctccagcaga
     3241 gccttcccag gcaggagctt atgaccggct gagcccccat cattgggaga aatccccact
     3301 cctccaagaa ccaaccccca aattggctgg gacaggtaaa cactctgcct tttctctccc
     3361 tctcatcagc cctttatctc catcaatgta tctcatggtt ctgcaaaggc atagaccaca
     3421 tgtgtgtgtt tttttaaatg ttatatataa tagtagatga ttattcacta aacaaatttc
     3481 actaattagg atggtggtga tactacaagt aagtatgttt ttatcgtttt ctgttaatga
     3541 aaatttaaga atccagtgca tgacagggtt gtacctactt ttctgtccgt ttcagaactt
     3601 cttatagaaa agacagatcc aaatatggcc acagatgaac ttccatgcaa gctatggctg
     3661 agtttcattg ctgggattcc aactactgca agcgagaatc tttattttca gggcgccgcc
     3721 aaattcaaag aaaccgctgc tgctaaattc gaacgccagc acatggacag cggaggtgga
     3781 ggttcgagcg gtccctcggg ttcgtcgagc ctggaagttc tgttccaggg gcccctgtcg
     3841 tcgagcggtc cctcgggttc gatggtgagc aaaggcgagg agctgttcac cggggtggtg
     3901 cccatcctgg tcgagctgga cggcgacgta aacggccaca agttcagcgt gtccggcgag
     3961 ggcgagggcg atgccaccta cggcaagctg accctgaagt tcatctgcac caccggcaag
     4021 ctgcccgtgc cctggcccac cctcgtgacc accctgacct acggcgtgca gtgcttcagc
     4081 cgctaccccg accacatgaa gcagcacgac ttcttcaagt ccgccatgcc cgaaggctac
     4141 gtccaggagc gcaccatctt cttcaaggac gacggcaact acaagacccg cgccgaggtg
     4201 aagttcgagg gcgacaccct ggtgaaccgc atcgagctga agggcatcga cttcaaggag
     4261 gacggcaaca tcctggggca caagctggag tacaactaca acagccacaa cgtctatatc
     4321 atggccgaca agcagaagaa cggcatcaag gtgaacttca agatccgcca caacatcgag
     4381 gacggcagcg tgcagctcgc cgaccactac cagcagaaca cccccatcgg cgacggcccc
     4441 gtgctgctgc ccgacaacca ctacctgagc acccagtccg ccctgagcaa agaccccaac
     4501 gagaagcgcg atcacatggt ccttaaggag ttcgtgaccg ccgccgggat cactctcggc
     4561 atggacgagc tgtacaagta atgatctaga gtcgagttaa ttaagaattc cgcccccccc
     4621 cctctccctc ccccccccta acgttactgg ccgaagccgc ttggaataag gccggtgtgc
     4681 gtttgtctat atgttatttt ccaccatatt gccgtctttt ggcaatgtga gggcccggaa
     4741 acctggccct gtcttcttga cgagcattcc taggggtctt tcccctctcg ccaaaggaat
     4801 gcagggtctg ttgaatgtcg tgaaggaagc agttcctctg gaagcttctt gaagacaaac
     4861 aacgtctgta gcgacccttt gcaggcagcg gaacccccca cctggcgaca ggtgcctctg
     4921 cggccaaaag ccacgtgtat aagatacacc tgcaaaggcg gcacaacccc agtgccacgt
     4981 tgtgagttgg atagttgtgg aaagagtcaa atggctctcc tcaagcgtat tcaacaaggg
     5041 gctgaaggat gcccagaagg taccccattg tatgggatct gatctggggc ctcggtgcac
     5101 atgctttaca tgtgtttagt cgaggttaaa aaaacgtcta ggccccccga accacgggga
     5161 cgtggttttc ctttgaaaaa cacgatgata atatggccac aacctgttac attgcacaag
     5221 ataaaaatat atcatcacga acagtaaaac tgtctgctta cataaacagt aatacaaggg
     5281 gtgttatggg atcggccatt gaacaagatg gattgcacgc aggttctccg gccgcttggg
     5341 tggagaggct attcggctat gactgggcac aacagacaat cggctgctct gatgccgccg
     5401 tgttccggct gtcagcgcag gggcgcccgg ttctttttgt caagaccgac ctgtccggtg
     5461 ccctgaatga actgcaggac gaggcagcgc ggctatcgtg gctggccacg acgggcgttc
     5521 cttgcgcagc tgtgctcgac gttgtcactg aagcgggaag ggactggctg ctattgggcg
     5581 aagtgccggg gcaggatctc ctgtcatctc accttgctcc tgccgagaaa gtatccatca
     5641 tggctgatgc aatgcggcgg ctgcatacgc ttgatccggc tacctgccca ttcgaccacc
     5701 aagcgaaaca tcgcatcgag cgagcacgta ctcggatgga agccggtctt gtcgatcagg
     5761 atgatctgga cgaagagcat caggggctcg cgccagccga actgttcgcc aggctcaagg
     5821 cgcgcatgcc cgacggcgag gatctcgtcg tgacccatgg cgatgcctgc ttgccgaata
     5881 tcatggtgga aaatggccgc ttttctggat tcatcgactg tggccggctg ggtgtggcgg
     5941 accgctatca ggacatagcg ttggctaccc gtgatattgc tgaagagctt ggcggcgaat
     6001 gggctgaccg cttcctcgtg ctttacggta tcgccgctcc cgattcgcag cgcatcgcct
     6061 tctatcgcct tcttgacgag ttcttctgag tctaaaatgc tcctctcttt agaggggcct
     6121 ggtagaaata aaaacccacc ctatatctta tatctttgtc ctcctctgtg atgttgcttg
     6181 tactttagat cctcaaatct atttcccttt ctctggtgtg atacttgtgt aactgctggc
     6241 cttgttctac acagtcctgt gatctctaag cctgaatgac agtgacattt tggccaagcc
     6301 tggtgatgtg aatacaagat acagtgagca cgttagggag gagggttaca agacgacaaa
     6361 aatcctcagt ttcttaatat ttgctacatc caatgaggta cttcgtgttt tagtctgttc
     6421 aggctgctaa tataaaatgc tagagactag gtagtttata aacaacagga gtttatttct
     6481 cacagttcta gaggctagga agtctgagtt caaggtgcca gcatggttgg gttccagtga
     6541 ggcccctctt ccaggtcaca gactgcctac ttctcagtcc tcatgtggca gaaggggaag
     6601 acaggctccc gtggggctct ttcatgaagg cactaatccc attccagtga gggcagcacc
     6661 ctcatgacct aatcacctcc caaaggcccc atgtcctaac actattacct tgggagttag
     6721 aatttcatat gaatttggag gaacataaac atttagcccc tggcaaccac agtctacttt
     6781 ttgtctctag aattgcttat tctgaacatt ttatacaaat ggaatcacac aggccgggca
     6841 cagtggctca cgcctgtaat cccagcactt tgggaggcca aggcaggcgg atcacttagg
     6901 ctcaggagtt cgagaccagc ctgggcaaca tggcgaaatc ctgtctctac aaaaaatgca
     6961 aaaattagcg gggcatggtg ctgcacacct gtaatcccag ctgcttgggg gagctgaggc
     7021 aggaggatca cttcaacctg ggaggtcgag gctgcagtga actgagatcg t
//
